>Addgene plasmid #43780 | IV-TAC | depositor partial sequence | sequence record 59045 | IV-TAC sequence 279 bps
CGTCTCGACTCACCCCAGAGCAGGTCGTGGCCATTGCCTCGAATGGAGGGGGCAAACAGGCGTTGGAAAC
CGTACAACGATTGCTGCCGGTGCTGTGCCAAGCGCACGGCCTCACCCCAGAGCAGGTCGTGGCAATCGCC
TCCAACATTGGCGGGAAACAGGCACTCGAGACTGTCCAGCGCCTGCTTCCCGTGCTGTGCCAAGCGCACG
GATTAACCCCAGAGCAGGTCGTGGCGATCGCAAGCCACGACGGAGGAAGACCCGCACTGGAGAGAGACG
