>Addgene plasmid #43780 | IV-TAC | addgene partial sequence | sequence record 62111 | M13-F20 5'-TGTAAAACGACGGCCAGT-3'
CTATAGGGCGAATTGGGCCCTCTAGATGCATGCTCGAGCGGCCGCCAGTGTGATGGATATCTGCAGAATT
CGCCCTTATATAGATGCCGTCCTAGCGCGTCTCGACTCACCCCAGAGCAGGTCGTGGCCATTGCCTCGAA
TGGAGGGGGCAAACAGGCGTTGGAAACCGTACAACGATTGCTGCCGGTGCTGTGCCAAGCGCACGGCCTC
ACCCCAGAGCAGGTCGTGGCAATCGCCTCCAACATTGGCGGGAAACAGGCACTCGAGACTGTCCAGCGCC
TGCTTCCCGTGCTGTGCCAAGCGCACGGATTAACCCCAGAGCAGGTCGTGGCGATCGCAAGCCACGACGG
AGGAAGACCCGCACTGGAGAGAGACGTGGGCACAGGAAAGATACTTAAGGGCGAATTCCAGCACACTGGC
GGCCGTTACTAGTGGATCCGAGCTCGGTACCAAGCTTGGCGTAATCATGGTCATAGCTGTTTCCTGTGTG
AAATTGTTATCCGCTCACAATTCCACACAACATACGAGCCGGAAGCATAAAGTGTAAAGCCTGGGGTGCC
TAATGAGTGAGCTAACTCACATTAATTGCGTTGCGCTCACTGCCCGCTTTCCAGTCGGGAAACCTGTCGT
GCCAGCTGCATTAATGAATCGGCCAACGCGCGGGGAGAGGCGGTTTGCGTATTGGGCGCTCTTCCGCTTC
CTCGCTCACTGACTCGCTGCGCTCGGTCGTTCGGCTGCGGCGAGCGGTATCAGCTCACTCAAAGGCGGTA
ATACGGTTATCCACAGAATCAGGGGATAACGCAGGAAAGAACATGTGAGCAAAAGGCCAGCAAAAGGCCA
GGAACCGTAAAAAGGCCGCGTTGCTGGCGTTTTTCCATAGGCTCCGCCCCCCTGACGAGCATCACAAAAA
