[The description below was written by a language model from this plasmid's Addgene catalogue record.]
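Description:
IV-TAC is a small bacterial cloning plasmid built on the commercial pCRII-TOPO backbone (about 4 kb without insert), into which a 279 bp synthetic fragment, also named IV-TAC, was introduced by TOPO cloning. It is a high-copy plasmid maintained in E. coli and is recorded as conferring resistance to both ampicillin and kanamycin, consistent with the two selectable markers this backbone carries. No feature table is provided, so individual elements cannot be confirmed from the record. However, the listed sequencing primers (T7 on the 5′ side and M13 reverse on the 3′ side) indicate that the insert sits in the standard cloning region flanked by those priming sites.

The record gives no functional annotation of the insert beyond its name, synthetic origin and size, and it lists no promoter, tag or reporter intended for expression. The vector is classed purely as a bacterial cloning construct. The associated publication describes a TALEN genome-editing system for generating human stem cell-based disease models, so the plasmid most likely belongs to a library of pre-made modules used to assemble TALE repeat arrays. On that reading, the name would denote a position class ("IV") and a three-base target specificity ("TAC"), and a 279 bp insert would be roughly the size of a few TALE repeats. This interpretation is an inference from the name, insert size and publication title rather than something the record states. In practice the plasmid would serve as a storage and propagation vehicle from which the synthetic fragment is recovered for downstream assembly, not as a construct delivered to cells itself.
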