Addgene plasmid #43780: IV-TAC
Depositing lab: Chad Cowan & Kiran Musunuru. Depositing organization: Harvard University. Publication: A TALEN Genome-Editing System for Generating Human Stem Cell-Based Disease Models. Ding Q, Lee YK, Schaefer EA, Peters DT, Veres A, Kim K, Kuperwasser N, Motola DL, Meissner TB, Hendriks WT, Trevisan M, Gupta RM, Moisan A, Banks E, Friesen M, Schinzel RT, Xia F, Tang A, Xia Y, Figueroa E, Wann A, Ahfeldt T, Daheron L, Zhang F, Rubin LL, Peng LF, Chung RT, Musunuru K, Cowan CA. Cell Stem Cell. 2012 Dec 12. pii: S1934-5909(12)00645-5. doi: 10.1016/j.stem.2012.11.011. PubMed 23246482.
Backbone
  Vector backbone: pCRII-TOPO
  Backbone manufacturer: Invitrogen
  Backbone size w/o insert (bp): 3973
  Vector type: Bacterial Cloning
Growth in bacteria
  Bacterial resistance: Ampicillin and Kanamycin, 100 & 50 μg/mL
  Growth temperature: 37°C
  Growth strain: Top10
  Copy number: High Copy
Gene/Insert
  Gene/Insert name: IV-TAC
  Species: Synthetic
  Insert size (bp): 279
  Cloning method: TOPO Cloning
  Sequencing primers: 5′ T7; 3′ M13-rev
Terms and licenses: Academic/Nonprofit Terms; Industry Terms: Not Available to Industry
How to cite: IV-TAC was a gift from Chad Cowan & Kiran Musunuru (Addgene plasmid # 43780 ; http://n2t.net/addgene:43780 ; RRID:Addgene_43780)
